Addgene plasmid #34526: KHBD00419
Depositing lab: Bart Deplancke. Depositing organization: Swiss Federal Institute of Technology (EPFL). Publication: Automated protein-DNA interaction screening of Drosophila regulatory elements. Korneel Hens, Jean-Daniel Feuz, Alina Isakova, Antonina Lagovitina, Andreas Massouras, Julien Bryois, Patrick Callaerts, Susan E. Celniker, Bart Deplancke. Nat Methods. 2011 Oct 30;8(12):1065-70. 10.1038/nmeth.1763 PubMed 22037703.
Backbone
  Vector backbone: pDONR221
  Backbone manufacturer: Invitrogen
  Backbone size w/o insert (bp): 2536
  Vector type: Gateway Donor Vector
Growth in bacteria
  Bacterial resistance: Kanamycin, 50 μg/mL
  Growth temperature: 37°C
  Growth strain: DH5alpha
  Copy number: High Copy
Gene/Insert
  Gene/Insert name: CG31955 (alt names: FBgn0051955; CG31955)
  Species: D. melanogaster (fly)
  Insert size (bp): 459
  Entrez Gene: CG31955 (a.k.a. Dmel_CG31955, Dmel\CG31955)
  Cloning method: Gateway Cloning
  Sequencing primers: 5′ M13F; 3′ M13R
Terms and licenses: Academic/Nonprofit Terms; Industry Terms: Not Available to Industry
Depositor comments: Please note that the ORFs in this collection were cloned open-ended (without a stop codon).
How to cite: KHBD00419 was a gift from Bart Deplancke (Addgene plasmid # 34526 ; http://n2t.net/addgene:34526 ; RRID:Addgene_34526)
