[The description below was written by a language model from this plasmid's Addgene catalogue record.]
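Description:
KHBD00419 is a Gateway clone built in the pDONR221 backbone, carrying the open reading frame of the Drosophila melanogaster gene CG31955 (FBgn0051955). The recorded insert is 459 bp in a backbone of about 2.5 kb without insert. Although catalogued as a Gateway donor vector, a pDONR221 derivative that has received an insert by Gateway cloning functions as an entry clone: the ORF replaces the original selection cassette and is normally flanked by attL recombination sites, though no feature table is provided here to confirm the exact site arrangement. The plasmid is maintained at high copy number in standard E. coli cloning strains and is selected with kanamycin. M13 forward and reverse primer sites flank the insert and are used for sequence verification.

The plasmid has no promoter intended to drive expression of the insert, since it serves as a shuttle rather than an expression construct. The ORF can be moved by LR recombination into any compatible destination vector, which then supplies the promoter, tags and host-specific elements. The depositor notes that ORFs in this collection were cloned open-ended, without a stop codon, which permits in-frame C-terminal fusions in destination vectors and means that a stop must be supplied by the recipient vector. The associated publication describes automated screening of protein–DNA interactions at Drosophila regulatory elements, so this clone is most likely one member of an ORF resource for such screens. The record does not describe the function of CG31955 itself.
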