>Addgene plasmid #34526 | KHBD00419 | depositor partial sequence | sequence record 41093 | KHBD00419 sequence 459 bps
ATGGAGGGGGACAAGGTAGTTTTTCATAGTTCTGATCTACCATACGAATATTTATACGACGACGAAAAAC
ACGTTTCGCACATGCCGGATTCCAAATTAAGTGTACGAAATATTTTGGATTCAGCTTACGCTTCTGCTGA
AGGCAAAATTATAACTAGGAAACTTTCGCGCAGCATTCCGCCGTATCCGCATGCTGTTCGAGTAAAAAAT
GGCATTCGTGTTTATGAATACAGTGAGCCCAGAAAACAGAGCTACAAATCAAGTTTATGGAAGGAGGCCT
ACAATATACTCCACCAGCGGTTGGATATTGCCGAGCCAATCGCAGCAAAGGAACACGTGAGAACGCAGAT
ACATCCGTGTCTGCACAAGATCAAAGGACTTCTAGATCCGGAAACCTGCATCAAGTGTCCGCGGTGTCAT
AAGTCCATTTCGTCCACCAAAGTTGTGAAAAGCTTTGCA
