>Addgene plasmid #34526 | KHBD00419 | addgene partial sequence | sequence record 42303 | M13-Rev 5'-CAGGAAACAGCTATGACC-3'
ATGATTTTATTTTGACTGATAGTGACCTGTTCGTTGCAACAAATTGATAAGCAATGCTTTCTTATAATGC
CAACTTTGTACAAGAAAGTTGGCAATGCAAAGCTTTTCACAACTTTGGTGGACGAAATGGACTTATGACA
CCGCGGACACTTGATGCAGGTTTCCGGATCTAGAAGTCCTTTGATCTTGTGCAGACACGGATGTATCTGC
GTTCTCACGTGTTCCTTTGCTGCGATTGGCTCGGCAATATCCAACCGCTGGTGGAGTATATTGTAGGCCT
CCTTCCATAAACTTGATTTGTAGCTCTGTTTTCTGGGCTCACTGTATTCATAAACACGAATGCCATTTTT
TACTCGAACAGCATGCGGATACGGCGGAATGCTGCGCGAAAGTTTCCTAGTTATAATTTTGCCTTCAGCA
GAAGCGTAAGCTGAATCCAAAATATTTCGTACACTTAATTTGGAATCCGGCATGTGCGAAACGTGTTTTT
CGTCGTCGTATAAATATTCGTATGGTAGATCAGAACTATGAAAAACTACCTTGTCCCCCTCCATGGTGCC
AACTTTTTTGTACAAAGTTGGCATTATAAAAAAGCATTGCTCATCAATTTGTTGCAACGAACAGGTCACT
ATCAGTCAAAATAAAATCATTATTTGGGGCCCGAGCTTAAGACTGGCCGTCGTTTTACAACGTCGTGACT
GGGAAAACATCCNTGCTAGCGTTAACGCGAGAGTAGGGAACTGCCAGGCATCAAATAAAACGAAAGGCTC
